>Addgene plasmid #157924 | pMAH-pnGFP-Ultra | addgene full sequence | sequence record 310656 | Addgene NGS Result
CTCGACTCGCTAGTGTTCCAAAAAATGGTGGGGGACGGATTCGAACCGCCGAACCCAAAGGGAGCGGATT
TAGAGTCCGCGGCGTTTGGCCACTTCGCTACCCCACCAGAGTGGTCTCATACAGAACTTATAAGATTCCC
AAATCCAAAGACATTTCACGTTTATGGTGATTTCCCAGAACACATAGCGACATGCAAATATGAATTGATG
ACTGCCTGATGGAGAAAAAATGGTGGGGGACGGATTCGAACCGCCGAACCCAAAGGGAGCGGATTTAGAG
TCCGCGGCGTTTGGCCACTTCGCTACCCCACCGGTGTTTCGTCCTTTCCACAAGATATATAAAGCCAAGA
AATCGAAATACTTTCAAGTTACGGTAAGCATATGATAGTCCATTTTAAAACATAATTTTAAAACTGCAAA
CTACCCAAGAAATTATTACTTTCTACGTCACGTATTTTGTACTAATATCTTTGTGTTTACAGTCAAATTA
ATTCTAATTATCTCTCTAACAGCCTTGTATCGTATATGCAAATATGAAGGAATCATGGGAAATAGGCCCT
CTTCCTGCCCGACCTTCGCGATGTACGGGCCAGATATACGCCAATATTGGCCATTAGCCATATTATTCAT
TGGTTATATAGCATAAATCAATATTGGCTATTGGCCATTGCATACGTTGTATCTATATCATAATATGTAC
ATTTATATTGGCTCATGTCCAATATGACCGCCATGTTGGCTCGACTCGCTAGTGTTCCAAAAAATGGTGG
GGGACGGATTCGAACCGCCGAACCCAAAGGGAGCGGATTTAGAGTCCGCGGCGTTTGGCCACTTCGCTAC
CCCACCAGAGTGGTCTCATACAGAACTTATAAGATTCCCAAATCCAAAGACATTTCACGTTTATGGTGAT
TTCCCAGAACACATAGCGACATGCAAATATGAATTGATGACTGCCTGATGGAGAAAAAATGGTGGGGGAC
GGATTCGAACCGCCGAACCCAAAGGGAGCGGATTTAGAGTCCGCGGCGTTTGGCCACTTCGCTACCCCAC
CGGTGTTTCGTCCTTTCCACAAGATATATAAAGCCAAGAAATCGAAATACTTTCAAGTTACGGTAAGCAT
ATGATAGTCCATTTTAAAACATAATTTTAAAACTGCAAACTACCCAAGAAATTATTACTTTCTACGTCAC
GTATTTTGTACTAATATCTTTGTGTTTACAGTCAAATTAATTCTAATTATCTCTCTAACAGCCTTGTATC
GTATATGCAAATATGAAGGAATCATGGGAAATAGGCCCTCTTCCTGCCCGACCTTCGCGATGTACGGGCC
AGATATACGCCAATATTGGCCATTAGCCATATTATTCATTGGTTATATAGCATAAATCAATATTGGCTAT
TGGCCATTGCATACGTTGTATCTATATCATAATATGTACATTTATATTGGCTCATGTCCAATATGACCGC
CATGTTGGCTCGAGCATTGATTATTGACTAGTTATTAATAGTAATCAATTACGGGGTCATTAGTTCATAG
CCCATATATGGAGTTCCGCGTTACATAACTTACGGTAAATGGCCCGCCTGGCTGACCGCCCAACGACCCC
CGCCCATTGACGTCAATAATGACGTATGTTCCCATAGTAACGCCAATAGGGACTTTCCATTGACGTCAAT
GGGTGGAGTATTTACGGTAAACTGCCCACTTGGCAGTACATCAAGTGTATCATATGCCAAGTCCGCCCCC
TATTGACGTCAATGACGGTAAATGGCCCGCCTGGCATTATGCCCAGTACATGACCTTACGGGACTTTCCT
ACTTGGCAGTACATCTACGTATTAGTCATCGCTATTACCATGGTGATGCGGTTTTGGCAGTACACCAATG
GGCGTGGATAGCGGTTTGACTCACGGGGATTTCCAAGTCTCCACCCCATTGACGTCAATGGGAGTTTGTT
TTGGCACCAAAATCAACGGGACTTTCCAAAATGTCGTAATAACCCCGCCCCGTTGACGCAAATGGGCGGT
AGGCGTGTACGGTGGGAGGTCTATATAAGCAGAGCTCGTTTAGTGAACCGTCAGATCGCCTGGAGACGCC
ATCCACGCTGTTTTGACCTCCATAGAAGACACCGGGACCGATCCAGCCTCCGCGGCCGGGAACGGTGCAT
TGGAACGCGGATTCCCCGTGCCAAGAGTGACGTAAGTACCGCCTATAGAGTCTATAGGCCCACCCCCTTG
GCTTCGTTAGAACGCGGCTACAATTAATACATAACCTTATGTATCATACACATACGATTTAGGTGACACT
ATAGAATAACATCCACTTTGCCTTTCTCTCCACAGGTGTCCACTCCCAGGTCCAACTGCACGGAAGCTTG
CCGCCACCATGGGCTCCAGCAAGAAGTACAACAGCCACAAGGTCTATATCACCGCCGACAAGCAGAAGAA
CGGCATCAAGGCGAACTTCCAGATCCGCCACAACGTGGAGGACGGCAGCGTGCAGCTCGCCGACCACTAC
CAGCAGAACACCCCCATCGGCGACGGCCCCGTGCTGCTGCCCGACAACCACTACCTGAGCACCCAGGCCG
TGCTGAGCAAAGACCCCAACGAGAAGCGCGATCACATGGTCCTGCTGGAGTTCGTGACCGCCGCCGGGAT
CACTCTCGGCATGGACGAGCTGCACAAGGTGGACGGCGGATCCGGTGGCACCGGAGTGAGCAAGGGCGAG
GAGCTGTTCACCGGGGTGGTGCCCATCCTGGTCGAGCTGGACGGCGACGTAAACGGCCACAAGTTCCGCG
TGAGGGGCGAAGGCGAGGGCGATGCCACCAACGGCAAGCTGACCCTGAAGTTCATCTGCACCACCGGCAA
GCTGCCCGTGCCCTGGCCCACCCTCGTGACCACCTTGACCTAGGGCGTGCAGTGCTTCTCCCGCTACCCC
GACCACATGAAGCAGCACGACTTCTTCAAGTCCGCCATGCCCGAAGGCTACGTCCAGGAGCGCACCATCT
TCTTCAAGGACGACGGCACCTACAAGACCCGCGCCGAGGTGAAGTTCGAGGGCGACACCCTGGTGAACCG
CATCGAGCTGAAGGGCATCGACTTCAAGGAGGACGGCAACATCCTGGGGCACAAGCTGGAGTACAACTCG
CACCATCACCATCACCATTAATAAGGGCCCGTTTAAACCCGCTGATCAGCCTCGACTGTGCCTTCTAGTT
GCCAGCCATCTGTTGTTTGCCCCTCCCCCGTGCCTTCCTTGACCCTGGAAGGTGCCACTCCCACTGTCCT
TTCCTAATAAAATGAGGAAATTGCATCGCATTGTCTGAGTAGGTGTCATTCTATTCTGGGGGGTGGGGTG
GGGCAGGACAGCAAGGGGGAGGATTGGGAAGACAATAGCAGGCATGCTGGGGATGCGGTGGGCTCTATGG
CTTCTGAGGCGGAAAGAACCAGCTGGGGCTCTAGGGGGTATCCCC
[124 nt withheld, positions 3476-3599]
C
[91 nt withheld, positions 3601-3691]
A
[49 nt withheld, positions 3693-3741]
CCTTTGACGTTGGAGTCCACGTTCTTT
[37 nt withheld, positions 3769-3805]
ACCCTATCTCGGTCTATTCTTTTGATTTATAAGGGATTTTGCCGATTTCGGCCTATTGGTTAAAAAATGA
GCTGATTTAACAAAAATTTAACGCGAATTAATTCTGTGGAATGTGTGTCAGTTAGGGTGTGGAAAGTCCC
CAGGCTCCCCAGCAGGCAGAAGTATGCAAAGCATGCATCTCAATTAGTCAGCAACCAGGTGTGGAAAGTC
CCCAGGCTCCCCAGCAGGCAGAAGTATGCAAAGCATGCATCTCAATTAGTCAGCAACCATAGTCCCGCCC
CTAACTCCGCCCATCCCGCCCCTAACTCCGCCCAGTTCCGCCCATTCTCCGCCCCATGGCTGACTAATTT
TTTTTATTTATGCAGAGGCCGAGGCCGCCTCTGCCTCTGAGCTATTCCAGAAGTAGTGAGGAGGCTTTTT
TGGAGGCCTAGGCTTTTGCAAAAAGCTCCCGGGAGCTTGTATATCCATTTTCGGATCTGATCAGCACGTG
ATGAAAAAGCCTGAACTCACCGCGACGTCTGTCGAGAAGTTTCTGATCGAAAAGTTCGACAGCGTCTCCG
ACCTGATGCAGCTCTCGGAGGGCGAAGAATCTCGTGCTTTCAGCTTCGATGTAGGAGGGCGTGGATATGT
CCTGCGGGTAAATAGCTGCGCCGATGGTTTCTACAAAGATCGTTATGTTTATCGGCACTTTGCATCGGCC
GCGCTCCCGATTCCGGAAGTGCTTGACATTGGGGAATTCAGCGAGAGCCTGACCTATTGCATCTCCCGCC
GTGCACAGGGTGTCACGTTGCAAGACCTGCCTGAAACCGAACTGCCCGCTGTTCTGCAGCCGGTCGCGGA
GGCCATGGATGCGATCGCTGCGGCCGATCTTAGCCAGACGAGCGGGTTCGGCCCATTCGGACCGCAAGGA
ATCGGTCAATACACTACATGGCGTGATTTCATATGCGCGATTGCTGATCCCCATGTGTATCACTGGCAAA
CTGTGATGGACGACACCGTCAGTGCGTCCGTCGCGCAGGCTCTCGATGAGCTGATGCTTTGGGCCGAGGA
CTGCCCCGAAGTCCGGCACCTCGTGCACGCGGATTTCGGCTCCAACAATGTCCTGACGGACAATGGCCGC
ATAACAGCGGTCATTGACTGGAGCGAGGCGATGTTCGGGGATTCCCAATACGAGGTCGCCAACATCTTCT
TCTGGAGGCCGTGGTTGGCTTGTATGGAGCAGCAGACGCGCTACTTCGAGCGGAGGCATCCGGAGCTTGC
AGGATCGCCGCGGCTCCGGGCGTATATGCTCCGCATTGGTCTTGACCAACTCTATCAGAGCTTGGTTGAC
GGCAATTTCGATGATGCAGCTTGGGCGCAGGGTCGATGCGACGCAATCGTCCGATCCGGAGCCGGGACTG
TCGGGCGTACACAAATCGCCCGCAGAAGCGCGGCCGTCTGGACCGATGGCTGTGTAGAAGTACTCGCCGA
TAGTGGAAACCGACGCCCCAGCACTCGTCCGAGGGCAAAGGAATAGCACGTGCTACGAGATTTCGATTCC
ACCGCCGCCTTCTATGAAAGGTTGGGCTTCGGAATCGTTTTCCGGGACGCCGGCTGGATGATCCTCCAGC
GCGGGGATCTCATGCTGGAGTTCTTCGCCCACCCCAACTTGTTTATTGCAGCTTATAATGGTTACAAATA
AAGCAATAGCATCACAAATTTCACAAATAAAGCATTTTTTTCACTGCATTCTAGTTGTGGTTTGTCCAAA
CTCATCAATGTATCTTATCATGTCTGTATACCGTCGACCTCTAGCTAGAGCTTGGCGTAATCATGGTCAT
AGCTGTTTCCTGTGTGAAATTGTTATCCGCTCACAATTCCACACAACATACGAGCCGGAAGCATAAAGTG
TAAAGCCTGGGGTGCCTAATGAGTGAGCTAACTCACATTAATTGCGTTGCGCTCACTGCCCGCTTTCCAG
TCGGGAAACCTGTCGTGCCAGCTGCATTAATGAATCGGCCAACGCGCGGGGAGAGGCGGTTTGCGTATTG
GGCGCTCTTCCGCTTCCTCGCTCACTGACTCGCTGCGCTCGGTCGTTCGGCTGCGGCGAGCGGTATCAGC
TCACTCAAAGGCGGTAATACGGTTATCCACAGAATCAGGGGATAACGCAGGAAAGAACATGTGAGCAAAA
GGCCAGCAAAAGGCCAGGAACCGTAAAAAGGCCGCGTTGCTGGCGTTTTTCCATAGGCTCCGCCCCCCTG
ACGAGCATCACAAAAATCGACGCTCAAGTCAGAGGTGGCGAAACCCGACAGGACTATAAAGATACCAGGC
GTTTCCCCCTGGAAGCTCCCTCGTGCGCTCTCCTGTTCCGACCCTGCCGCTTACCGGATACCTGTCCGCC
TTTCTCCCTTCGGGAAGCGTGGCGCTTTCTCATAGCTCACGCTGTAGGTATCTCAGTTCGGTGTAGGTCG
TTCGCTCCAAGCTGGGCTGTGTGCACGAACCCCCCGTTCAGCCCGACCGCTGCGCCTTATCCGGTAACTA
TCGTCTTGAGTCCAACCCGGTAAGACACGACTTATCGCCACTGGCAGCAGCCACTGGTAACAGGATTAGC
AGAGCGAGGTATGTAGGCGGTGCTACAGAGTTCTTGAAGTGGTGGCCTAACTACGGCTACACTAGAAGAA
CAGTATTTGGTATCTGCGCTCTGCTGAAGCCAGTTACCTTCGGAAAAAGAGTTGGTAGCTCTTGATCCGG
CAAACAAACCACCGCTGGTAGCGGTGGTTTTTTTGTTTGCAAGCAGCAGATTACGCGCAGAAAAAAAGGA
TCTCAAGAAGATCCTTTGATCTTTTCTACGGGGTCTGACGCTCAGTGGAACGAAAACTCACGTTAAGGGA
TTTTGGTCATGAGATTATCAAAAAGGATCTTCACCTAGATCCTTTTAAATTAAAAATGAAGTTTTAAATC
AATCTAAAGTATATATGAGTAAACTTGGTCTGACAGTTACCAATGCTTAATCAGTGAGGCACCTATCTCA
GCGATCTGTCTATTTCGTTCATCCATAGTTGCCTGACTCCCCGTCGTGTAGATAACTACGATACGGGAGG
GCTTACCATCTGGCCCCAGTGCTGCAATGATACCGCGAGACCCACGCTCACCGGCTCCAGATTTATCAGC
AATAAACCAGCCAGCCGGAAGGGCCGAGCGCAGAAGTGGTCCTGCAACTTTATCCGCCTCCATCCAGTCT
ATTAATTGTTGCCGGGAAGCTAGAGTAAGTAGTTCGCCAGTTAATAGTTTGCGCAACGTTGTTGCCATTG
CTACAGGCATCGTGGTGTCACGCTCGTCGTTTGGTATGGCTTCATTCAGCTCCGGTTCCCAACGATCAAG
GCGAGTTACATGATCCCCCATGTTGTGCAAAAAAGCGGTTAGCTCCTTCGGTCCTCCGATCGTTGTCAGA
AGTAAGTTGGCCGCAGTGTTATCACTCATGGTTATGGCAGCACTGCATAATTCTCTTACTGTCATGCCAT
CCGTAAGATGCTTTTCTGTGACTGGTGAGTACTCAACCAAGTCATTCTGAGAATAGTGTATGCGGCGACC
GAGTTGCTCTTGCCCGGCGTCAATACGGGATAATACCGCGCCACATAGCAGAACTTTAAAAGTGCTCATC
ATTGGAAAACGTTCTTCGGGGCGAAAACTCTCAAGGATCTTACCGCTGTTGAGATCCAGTTCGATGTAAC
CCACTCGTGCACCCAACTGATCTTCAGCATCTTTTACTTTCACCAGCGTTTCTGGGTGAGCAAAAACAGG
AAGGCAAAATGCCGCAAAAAAGGGAATAAGGGCGACACGGAAATGTTGAATACTCATACTCTTCCTTTTT
CAATATTATTGAAGCATTTATCAGGGTTATTGTCTCATGAGCGGATACATATTTGAATGTATTTAGAAAA
ATAAACAAATAGGGGTTCCGCGCACATTTCCCCGA
Features (pLannotate 1.2.2; 29 found; start..end, strand, type, name):
     25..106     -  ncRNA          tRNA: Accession: RF00005 - tRNA
    111..201     -  promoter       H1 promoter: human H1 RNA promoter
    230..311     -  ncRNA          tRNA: Accession: RF00005 - tRNA
    321..561     -  promoter       U6 promoter: RNA polymerase III promoter for human U6 snRNA
    764..845     -  ncRNA          tRNA: Accession: RF00005 - tRNA
    850..940     -  promoter       H1 promoter: human H1 RNA promoter
    969..1050    -  ncRNA          tRNA: Accession: RF00005 - tRNA
   1060..1300    -  promoter       U6 promoter: RNA polymerase III promoter for human U6 snRNA
   1485..1862    +  enhancer       CMV enhancer: human cytomegalovirus immediate early enhancer
   1864..2063    +  promoter       CMV promoter: human cytomegalovirus (CMV) immediate early promoter
   2202..2245    +  intron         CMV intron (fragment): modified intron A from human cytomegalovirus
   2297..2315    +  promoter       SP6 promoter: promoter for bacteriophage SP6 RNA polymerase
   2319..2356    +  CDS            IgH signal sequence (fragment): signal sequence from the mouse immunoglobulin heavy chain variable region
   2422..3147    +  CDS            cEGFP: cEGFP is a basic (constitutively fluorescent) green fluorescent protein published in 2008, derived from Aequorea victoria.
   3151..3168    +  CDS            6xHis: 6xHis affinity tag
   3206..3430    +  polyA_signal   bGH poly(A) signal: bovine growth hormone polyadenylation signal
   3434..3455    +  promoter       SV40 promoter (fragment): SV40 enhancer and early promoter
   3476..3904    +  rep_origin     f1 ori (sequence partly withheld): f1 bacteriophage origin of replication; arrow indicates direction of (+) strand synthesis
   3918..4247    +  promoter       SV40 promoter: SV40 enhancer and early promoter
   4296..5321    +  CDS            HygR: aminoglycoside phosphotransferase from E. coli; aph(4)-Ia; confers resistance to hygromycin
   5331..5456    +  CDS            ble (fragment): BLE_KLEPN - Experimental evidence at protein level: Swiss-Prot protein existence level 1. Binding protein with a strong affinity to the bleomycin family of antibiotics. Binds to CL990; an antimitotic-antibiotic compound. From Klebsiella pneumoniae.
   5451..5572    +  polyA_signal   SV40 poly(A) signal: SV40 polyadenylation signal
   5645..5661    -  protein_bind   lac operator: The lac repressor binds to the lac operator to inhibit transcription in E. coli. This inhibition can be relieved by adding lactose or isopropyl-β-D-thiogalactopyranoside (IPTG). lac repressor encoded by lacI
   5669..5699    -  promoter       lac promoter: promoter for the E. coli lac operon
   5714..5735    -  protein_bind   CAP binding site: CAP binding activates transcription in the presence of cAMP. E. coli catabolite activator protein
   5748..5840    -  CDS            lacI (fragment): lac repressor; lacI; The lac repressor binds to the lac operator to inhibit transcription in E. coli. This inhibition can be relieved by adding lactose or isopropyl-β-D-thiogalactopyranoside (IPTG).
   6023..6611    -  rep_origin     ori: high-copy-number ColE1/pMB1/pBR322/pUC origin of replication
   6782..7642    -  CDS            AmpR: β-lactamase; bla; confers resistance to ampicillin, carbenicillin, and related antibiotics
   7643..7747    -  promoter       AmpR promoter: bla
