[The description below was written by a language model from this plasmid's Addgene catalogue record and pLannotate feature annotations shown in this document.]
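Description:
pMAH-pnGFP-Ultra is a mammalian expression plasmid of about 7.8 kb built on the pMAH backbone. It carries the genetically encoded peroxynitrite biosensor pnGFP-Ultra. It is propagated in E. coli through a high-copy ColE1/pUC-type origin with ampicillin resistance (AmpR under its bla promoter), and an f1 origin is also present. For selection in mammalian cells, an SV40 enhancer/early promoter drives a hygromycin resistance gene terminated by the SV40 poly(A) signal. Short fragments of ble, lacI and the lac promoter/operator region appear to be backbone remnants.

The roughly 780 bp sensor insert, introduced by Gibson cloning, is annotated as a GFP-derived coding sequence followed by a C-terminal 6xHis tag. It is transcribed from the CMV enhancer/promoter, with a CMV intron A fragment and an SP6 promoter upstream and a bGH polyadenylation signal downstream. A short fragment resembling an IgH signal sequence is annotated just before the reporter, but the record does not say whether it is functional.

Upstream of the CMV unit, on the opposite strand, are four tRNA genes, arranged as two repeats that each contain one U6-driven and one H1-driven copy, so all four are transcribed by RNA polymerase III. The record specifies co-use with pMAH-POLY-eRF1(E55D). Taken together with the tRNA array, this suggests that the sensor is made by stop-codon suppression with a noncanonical amino acid, with the partner plasmid probably supplying the synthetase and an engineered release factor. However, the record does not identify the tRNAs, the suppressed codon or the amino acid. The construct is used for fluorescence imaging of peroxynitrite in mammalian cells.
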