Addgene plasmid #157924: pMAH-pnGFP-Ultra
Purpose: Peroxynitrite sensor pnGFP-Ultra in mammalian cells (use with pMAH-POLY-eRF1(E55D))
Depositing lab: Huiwang Ai. Publication: A high-performance genetically encoded fluorescent biosensor for imaging physiological peroxynitrite. Chen Z, Zhang S, Li X, Ai HW. Cell Chem Biol. 2021 Jan 27. pii: S2451-9456(21)00013-1. doi: 10.1016/j.chembiol.2021.01.013. PubMed 33581056.
Backbone
  Vector backbone: pMAH
  Backbone size w/o insert (bp): 6981
  Total vector size (bp): 7761
  Vector type: Mammalian Expression
  Selectable markers: Hygromycin
Growth in bacteria
  Bacterial resistance: Ampicillin, 100 μg/mL
  Growth temperature: 37°C
  Growth strain: DH5alpha
  Copy number: Unknown
Gene/Insert
  Gene/Insert name: pnGFP-Ultra
  Insert size (bp): 780
  Promoter: cmv
  Cloning method: Gibson Cloning
  Sequencing primers: 5′ ACA CAT ACG ATT TAG GTG ACA CTA TAG AAT; 3′ ATGAAAGCCATACGGGAAGCAATAGC
Terms and licenses: Academic/Nonprofit Terms; Industry Terms: Not Available to Industry
How to cite: pMAH-pnGFP-Ultra was a gift from Huiwang Ai (Addgene plasmid # 157924 ; http://n2t.net/addgene:157924 ; RRID:Addgene_157924)
